Addgene plasmid #118848: MiniCoopR mitfa:KIT L576P
Purpose: Expresses human KIT L576P mutant and zebrafish mitfa specifically in zebrafish melanocytes
Depositing lab: Leonard Zon. Depositing organization: Boston Children's Hospital. Publication: Human tumor genomics and zebrafish modeling identify SPRED1 loss as a driver of mucosal melanoma. Ablain J, Xu M, Rothschild H, Jordan RC, Mito JK, Daniels BH, Bell CF, Joseph NM, Wu H, Bastian BC, Zon LI, Yeh I. Science. 2018 Nov 1. pii: science.aau6509. doi: 10.1126/science.aau6509. PubMed 30385465.
Backbone
  Vector backbone: MiniCoopR
  Vector type: Zebrafish expression, Tol4
Growth in bacteria
  Bacterial resistance: Ampicillin, 100 μg/mL
  Growth temperature: 37°C
  Growth strain: DH5alpha
  Copy number: High Copy
Gene/Insert
  Gene/Insert name: KIT L576P
  Species: H. sapiens (human), D. rerio (zebrafish)
  Mutation: KIT L576P
  Entrez Gene: KIT (a.k.a. C-Kit, CD117, MASTC, PBT, SCFR)
  Cloning method: Gateway Cloning
Terms and licenses: Academic/Nonprofit Terms; Industry Terms: Not Available to Industry
How to cite: MiniCoopR mitfa:KIT L576P was a gift from Leonard Zon (Addgene plasmid # 118848 ; http://n2t.net/addgene:118848 ; RRID:Addgene_118848)
