[The description below was written by a language model from this plasmid's Addgene catalogue record and pLannotate feature annotations shown in this document.]
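Description:
MiniCoopR mitfa:KIT L576P is a zebrafish transgenesis plasmid built on the MiniCoopR backbone, designed to express a mutant human oncogene together with zebrafish mitfa specifically in melanocytes. In bacteria it is maintained as a high-copy plasmid through a ColE1/pUC-type origin and selected with ampicillin via the AmpR (β-lactamase) gene and its own promoter. Remnants of a pBluescript-type parent are also annotated, including an M13 origin fragment, lac promoter/operator elements, and T3 and T7 promoters. The catalogue lists the vector type as "Tol4". The short fragment annotated as medaka tyrosinase at one edge of the cassette may reflect a medaka-derived transposon arm, but no transposon ends are explicitly annotated, so the integration mechanism is not confirmed by the feature table.

The payload was assembled by multisite Gateway cloning. About 1.9 kb of unannotated sequence lies between the attB4 and attB1 sites. By the construct name and stated purpose this should be the mitfa promoter, although the annotation does not label it. Downstream, between attB1 and attB2, sits the full-length human KIT coding sequence carrying the L576P substitution, followed by an SV40 polyadenylation signal. A second unit in the opposite orientation contains an MITF-homologous coding sequence, matched to the human protein by the annotator but recorded as zebrafish mitfa, with its own SV40 poly(A) signal. This is the mitfa component of the backbone.

Because both genes are on the same plasmid, cells that express mitfa should also carry the KIT mutant. The associated work used zebrafish modelling to study drivers of mucosal melanoma. The sequence is flagged as a partial NGS result.
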