Features (pLannotate 1.2.2; 25 found; start..end, strand, type, name):
      7..228     -  rep_origin     M13 ori (fragment) (sequence partly withheld): M13 bacteriophage origin of replication; arrow indicates direction of (+) strand synthesis
    228..515     +  CDS            tyr (fragment) (sequence partly withheld): TYRO_ORYLA - Also known as tyro. Experimental evidence at transcript level: Swiss-Prot protein existence level 2. This is a copper-containing oxidase that functions in the formation of pigments such as melanins and other polyphenolic compounds. From Oryzias latipes (Japanese rice fish) (Japanese killifish).
   1097..1117    +  protein_bind   attB4: mutant version of attB; core recombination site for the Gateway® BP reaction BP Clonase™
   2992..3012    +  protein_bind   attB1: mutant version of attB; core recombination site for the Gateway® BP reaction BP Clonase™
   3015..3035    -  CDS            lacZα (fragment): LacZα fragment of β-galactosidase; lacZ fragment
   3043..3061    +  promoter       T7 promoter: promoter for bacteriophage T7 RNA polymerase
   3070..3097    -  misc_feature   MCS (fragment): pBluescript multiple cloning site
   3103..6033    +  CDS            KIT: KIT_HUMAN - Also known as SCFR. Experimental evidence at protein level: Swiss-Prot protein existence level 1. Tyrosine-protein kinase that acts as cell-surface receptor for the cytokine KITLG/SCF and plays an essential role in the regulation of cell survival and proliferation, hematopoiesis, stem cell maintenance, gametogenesis, mast cell development, migration and function, and in melanogenesis. In response to KITLG/SCF binding, KIT can activate several signaling pathways. Phosphorylates PIK3R1, PLCG1, SH2B2/APS and CBL. Activates the AKT1 signaling pathway by phosphorylation of PIK3R1, the r
   6039..6116    -  misc_feature   MCS (fragment): pBluescript multiple cloning site
   6129..6147    -  promoter       T3 promoter: promoter for bacteriophage T3 RNA polymerase
   6179..6199    -  protein_bind   attB2: mutant version of attB; core recombination site for the Gateway® BP reaction BP Clonase™
   6202..6336    -  polyA_signal   SV40 poly(A) signal: SV40 polyadenylation signal
   6423..6443    +  CDS            lacZα (fragment): LacZα fragment of β-galactosidase; lacZ fragment
   6459..6593    -  polyA_signal   SV40 poly(A) signal: SV40 polyadenylation signal
   6616..6699    -  CDS            large T antigen (fragment): large T antigen from SV40 (simian virus 40)
   7729..8934    -  CDS            MITF (fragment): MITF_HUMAN - Also known as BHLHE32. Experimental evidence at protein level: Swiss-Prot protein existence level 1. Transcription factor that regulates the expression of genes with essential roles in cell differentiation, proliferation and survival. Binds to M-boxes (5'-TCATGTG-3') and symmetrical DNA sequences (E-boxes) (5'-CACGTG-3') found in the promoters of target genes, such as BCL2 and tyrosinase (TYR). Plays an important role in melanocyte development by regulating the expression of tyrosinase (TYR) and tyrosinase-related protein 1 (TYRP1). Plays a critical role in the differentiation of
  11617..11657   -  misc_feature   MCS (fragment): pBluescript multiple cloning site
  11670..11688   -  promoter       T3 promoter: promoter for bacteriophage T3 RNA polymerase
  11731..11753   -  protein_bind   lac operator (fragment): The lac repressor binds to the lac operator to inhibit transcription in E. coli. This inhibition can be relieved by adding lactose or isopropyl-β-D-thiogalactopyranoside (IPTG). lac repressor encoded by lacI
  11757..11787   -  promoter       lac promoter: promoter for the E. coli lac operon
  11802..11823   -  protein_bind   CAP binding site: CAP binding activates transcription in the presence of cAMP. E. coli catabolite activator protein
  11836..11928   -  CDS            lacI (fragment): lac repressor; lacI; The lac repressor binds to the lac operator to inhibit transcription in E. coli. This inhibition can be relieved by adding lactose or isopropyl-β-D-thiogalactopyranoside (IPTG).
  12111..12699   -  rep_origin     ori: high-copy-number ColE1/pMB1/pBR322/pUC origin of replication
  12870..13730   -  CDS            AmpR: β-lactamase; bla; confers resistance to ampicillin, carbenicillin, and related antibiotics
  13731..13835   -  promoter       AmpR promoter: bla
>Addgene plasmid #118848 | MiniCoopR mitfa:KIT L576P | addgene full sequence | sequence record 231556 | Addgene Partial NGS Result
CCACCTAAATTGTAAGCGTTAATATTTTGTTAAAATTCGCGTTAAATTTTTGTTAAATCAGCTCATTTTT
TAACCAATAGGCCGAAATCGGCAAAATCCCTTATAAATCAAAAGAATAGACCGAGATAGGGT
[37 nt withheld, positions 133-169]
AAAGAACGTGGACTCCAACGTCAAAGG
[32 nt withheld, positions 197-228]
GCTGGCTAAGAACTCATCAGCCTCCCCGGTCCATCTACCCACGTACCAATGCACCAATTGGCCACAATGA
CGGCTACTACATGGTGCCATTCCTTCCTCTTTATAGGAATGGAGACTACCTCCTGTCCAACAATGCTCTT
GGATACGAGTACGCCTACCTGTTGGACCCAGGTCATTGCACAACACCAGAAATGCCCTCTGATCTGCAAA
AGACGTGAATATCTGTTCAGACACCCATATCCACTCTGTTCCACACAGGTCAGAGGTTTGTCCAGGAGTT
CTTGACAGAGGTGTAAAAAGTACTCAAAAATTTTACTCAAGTGAAAGTACAAGTACTTAGGGAAAATTTT
ACTCAATTAAAAGTAAAAGTATCTGGCTAGAATCTTACTTGAGTAAAAGTAAAAAAGTACTCCATTAAAA
TTGTACTTGAGTATTAAGGAAGTAAAAGTAAAAGCAAGAAAGAAAACTAGAGATTCTTGTTTAAGCTTTT
AATCTCAAAAAACATTAAATGAAATGCATACAAGGTTTTATCCTGCTTTAGAACTGTTTGTATTTAATTA
TCAAACTATAAGACAGACAATCTAATGCCAGTACACGCTACTCAAAGTTGTAAAACCTCAGATTTAACTT
CAGTAGAAGCTGATTCTCAAAATTGTTAGTGTCAAGCCTAGCTCTTTTGGGGCTGAAAAGCAATCCTGCA
GTGCTGAAAAGCCTCTCACAGGCAGCCGATGCGGGAAGAGGTGTATTAGTCTTGATAGAGAGGCTGCAAA
TAGCAGGAAACGTGAGCAGAGACTCCCTGGTGTCTGAAACACAGGCCAGATGGGCCCTCGAGCAGGAAAC
AGCTATGACCATGATTACGCCAAGCTATCAACTTTGTATAGAAAAGTTGTGAGTGCTAACAACTGGGCTG
CTGTGCCGCTCTTTCGAGGAAATGAAAGGAACTCTGGCGGCCTATGATGAGTTAGGAATTGTCTGATTGG
TGAATCATACATAGGCTAATGTGGGACCAGCTGTAGTCAGTCATAAGCACGTGATTCTCTCGAAATTAGT
TTATAAATAAACTTCACTAAACTCCAACCGTTCATTCTGTTTTAGATGTTGCCTTTAAACTTGCCTTAAG
ATGTTAATAAAGTTGCTTTTTGGTTGTTGACAAAGCTAGGCATAGGACGATAACCGTTTTCAAGGTATAC
CCCGGTTTGAAAAAGTCAAGGGTTTAAAACCACCAATATTTTCTGCTATACCGTTCCTAAGGTATATTTA
AGATTTTTTATTTATTTTTTATTTTTTTGTTTTTTAGGACAACAGCATTTTCAGCAGAAAAGAGATACAA
AAATGCTTTTTAAATTGTAAAGAAATCTGTTTTTGAAACTAATGAAGACAGCAGAAGTCGATCATTCATT
GAAATTATTAAGCTTGACATGTTTTCTGTTCCAAAATATTTTTTCAATGTTTCTCAAAATAAAATATATT
ATGTTTAAAGTTTTTGTTTTTTACTAAGACATTAAAAAAAATAATATATTTTAGAGTGGCAATCACAATA
CCATCAAACTGTGATATTTTTATCAAAGGTTATCATACCATCAGAATCTTATACCCCATGCCTAGACACA
GCTGTTCTCTCTATCTCTCTATGTTAATGCAGTTTCCACTCCATTGACGAGATGGTTCTCTGTACCACAT
ACTCATCCCCATTTTACAATAGCTACATTTGCTCAAGATGTAGTCAACTCAAACAATGCAGAGACAACAA
ACTGTTGACTTATCTTTTCTATCGTAATTCAGCCCTTTTGGGAAATGAGCATCAACACACAATTTAGAGT
GGAAGTTGGGTTAAGGCAGACTCATTTTTTACACATTACAACCAGTGATTATGTCAATTATTATTTAAAA
AAAATTCAGTACAGTATATGCACATGCTACTTTGTTTATGATTGTTAGCTTTTTTAACTACAGTTCATTT
CTATGCTTTCTGTGCAAATGCACAACAGTTACTGATTTACTCTGATGATAATTGTGCCAGTACATCCAAC
AACAACAAAAAAAAAAAAAAGACTTACAATCAAGCCCCAAAGTGTTCATACGTCTGGCAAATTCTGACTT
AAAGTTACTTTTATTCAACCAGCTAGTTTTTTTTTGACTGTAAATGACACGTAAGATAATAAGATGATGT
ACATGAGGCATCATTGTAGAAAAAAAAATGAATATGAATCTGAATATGAACTGTACGTCTGTGATTTTGT
TTGTGCGCACTTACATACGTGTGCACAATATTTCAACTCTTAAGAAAAAAATGCAATTACCAAAGGCCCA
TCAGACAACAAAGTTCTCTTTCCTATCTTTTGCTCTTCAACATTTCAGAGATAACTCCATCTTAAACTGT
CTTGTTTTTAGACCAACAGTGCTAGTGATTGTATGCCGGATGCTGAGAACAAACAATGTTTTATGCAGGA
TGAGTGGAACTAAAGATGAAACGTTAGTTAGCCGTAAGCCAGTTTCAGTTTAGACACTAGTAACCCATCG
TCTCAAAGAGGCTTTTGTCGAATCGGACCGGTGACGTCAAATGAACTTTATAAAGGCATAAATTCATCGT
TTGGGTAAAAAAAACAATATGAGAAGAGCAATCCCCTCCCACCCCCTTAAATACATTTTGTGTCTTTTCT
TTGGCATTGACATCTTCAGCTGGCCAAGACGACTGGTCAGTTCTTGCACATCACCTAAATTCACAAAGGG
AATACTTTTTTGAAGCTAACACATAGTTGAACGCAAGTTTGTACAAAAAAGCAGGCTTGTAAAACGACGG
CCAGTGAGCGCGCGTAATACGACTCACTATAGGGCGAATTGGGTACCGGGCCCCCCCTCGAGGTCGACGC
CACCATGAGAGGCGCTCGCGGCGCCTGGGATTTTCTCTGCGTTCTGCTCCTACTGCTTCGCGTCCAGACA
GGCTCTTCTCAACCATCTGTGAGTCCAGGGGAACCGTCTCCACCATCCATCCATCCAGGAAAATCAGACT
TAATAGTCCGCGTGGGCGACGAGATTAGGCTGTTATGCACTGATCCGGGCTTTGTCAAATGGACTTTTGA
GATCCTGGATGAAACGAATGAGAATAAGCAGAATGAATGGATCACGGAAAAGGCAGAAGCCACCAACACC
GGCAAATACACGTGCACCAACAAACACGGCTTAAGCAATTCCATTTATGTGTTTGTTAGAGATCCTGCCA
AGCTTTTCCTTGTTGACCGCTCCTTGTATGGGAAAGAAGACAACGACACGCTGGTCCGCTGTCCTCTCAC
AGACCCAGAAGTGACCAATTATTCCCTCAAGGGGTGCCAGGGGAAGCCTCTTCCCAAGGACTTGAGGTTT
ATTCCTGACCCCAAGGCGGGCATCATGATCAAAAGTGTGAAACGCGCCTACCATCGGCTCTGTCTGCATT
GTTCTGTGGACCAGGAGGGCAAGTCAGTGCTGTCGGAAAAATTCATCCTGAAAGTGAGGCCAGCCTTCAA
AGCTGTGCCTGTTGTGTCTGTGTCCAAAGCAAGCTATCTTCTTAGGGAAGGGGAAGAATTCACAGTGACG
TGCACAATAAAAGATGTGTCTAGTTCTGTGTACTCAACGTGGAAAAGAGAAAACAGTCAGCAGACTAAAC
TACAGGAGAAATATAATAGCTGGCATCACGGTGACTTCAATTATGAACGTCAGGCAACGTTGACTATCAG
TTCAGCGAGAGTTAATGATTCTGGAGTGTTCATGTGTTATGCCAATAATACTTTTGGATCAGCAAATGTC
ACAACAACCTTGGAAGTAGTAGATAAAGGATTCATTAATATCTTCCCCATGATAAACACTACAGTATTTG
TAAACGATGGAGAAAATGTAGATTTGATTGTTGAATATGAAGCATTCCCCAAACCTGAACACCAGCAGTG
GATCTATATGAACAGAACCTTCACTGATAAATGGGAAGATTATCCCAAGTCTGAGAATGAAAGTAATATC
AGATACGTAAGTGAACTTCATCTAACGAGATTAAAAGGCACCGAAGGAGGCACTTACACATTCCTAGTGT
CCAATTCTGACGTCAATGCTGCCATAGCATTTAATGTTTATGTGAATACAAAACCAGAAATCCTGACTTA
CGACAGGCTCGTGAATGGCATGCTCCAATGTGTGGCAGCAGGATTCCCAGAGCCCACAATAGATTGGTAT
TTTTGTCCAGGAACTGAGCAGAGATGCTCTGCTTCTGTACTGCCAGTGGATGTGCAGACACTAAACTCAT
CTGGGCCACCGTTTGGAAAGCTAGTGGTTCAGAGTTCTATAGATTCTAGTGCATTCAAGCACAATGGCAC
GGTTGAATGTAAGGCTTACAACGATGTGGGCAAGACTTCTGCCTATTTTAACTTTGCATTTAAAGGTAAC
AACAAAGAGCAAATCCATCCCCACACCCTGTTCACTCCTTTGCTGATTGGTTTCGTAATCGTAGCTGGCA
TGATGTGCATTATTGTGATGATTCTGACCTACAAATATTTACAGAAACCCATGTATGAAGTACAGTGGAA
GGTTGTTGAGGAGATAAATGGAAACAATTATGTTTACATAGACCCAACACAACCTCCTTATGATCACAAA
TGGGAGTTTCCCAGAAACAGGCTGAGTTTTGGGAAAACCCTGGGTGCTGGAGCTTTCGGGAAGGTTGTTG
AGGCAACTGCTTATGGCTTAATTAAGTCAGATGCGGCCATGACTGTCGCTGTAAAGATGCTCAAGCCGAG
TGCCCATTTGACAGAACGGGAAGCCCTCATGTCTGAACTCAAAGTCCTGAGTTACCTTGGTAATCACATG
AATATTGTGAATCTACTTGGAGCCTGCACCATTGGAGGGCCCACCCTGGTCATTACAGAATATTGTTGCT
ATGGTGATCTTTTGAATTTTTTGAGAAGAAAACGTGATTCATTTATTTGTTCAAAGCAGGAAGATCATGC
AGAAGCTGCACTTTATAAGAATCTTCTGCATTCAAAGGAGTCTTCCTGCAGCGATAGTACTAATGAGTAC
ATGGACATGAAACCTGGAGTTTCTTATGTTGTCCCAACCAAGGCCGACAAAAGGAGATCTGTGAGAATAG
GCTCATACATAGAAAGAGATGTGACTCCCGCCATCATGGAGGATGACGAGTTGGCCCTAGACTTAGAAGA
CTTGCTGAGCTTTTCTTACCAGGTGGCAAAGGGCATGGCTTTCCTCGCCTCCAAGAATTGTATTCACAGA
GACTTGGCAGCCAGAAATATCCTCCTTACTCATGGTCGGATCACAAAGATTTGTGATTTTGGTCTAGCCA
GAGACATCAAGAATGATTCTAATTATGTGGTTAAAGGAAACGCTCGACTACCTGTGAAGTGGATGGCACC
TGAAAGCATTTTCAACTGTGTATACACGTTTGAAAGTGACGTCTGGTCCTATGGGATTTTTCTTTGGGAG
CTGTTCTCTTTAGGAAGCAGCCCCTATCCTGGAATGCCGGTCGATTCTAAGTTCTACAAGATGATCAAGG
AAGGCTTCCGGATGCTCAGCCCTGAACACGCACCTGCTGAAATGTATGACATAATGAAGACTTGCTGGGA
TGCAGATCCCCTAAAAAGACCAACATTCAAGCAAATTGTTCAGCTAATTGAGAAGCAGATTTCAGAGAGC
ACCAATCATATTTACTCCAACTTAGCAAACTGCAGCCCCAACCGACAGAAGCCCGTGGTAGACCATTCTG
TGCGGATCAATTCTGTCGGCAGCACCGCTTCCTCCTCCCAGCCTCTGCTTGTGCACGACGATGTCTTGTA
ATCGATAAGCTTGATATCGAATTCCTGCAGCCCGGGGGATCCACTAGTTCTAGAGCGGCCGCCACCGCGG
TGGAGCTCCAGCTTTTGTTCCCTTTAGTGAGGGTTAATTGCGCGCTTGGCGTAATCATGGTCATAGCACC
CAGCTTTCTTGTACAAAGTGGGGGATCCAGACATGATAAGATACATTGATGAGTTTGGACAAACCACAAC
TAGAATGCAGTGAAAAAAATGCTTTATTTGTGAAATTTGTGATGCTATTGCTTTATTTGTAACCATTATA
AGCTGCAATAAACAAGTTAACAACAACAATTGCATTCATTTTATGTTTCAGGTTCAGGGGGAGGTGTGGG
AGGTTTTTTCCAACTTTATTATACATAGTTGATAATTCACTGGCCGTCGTTTTACGGTACCATCGATGAT
GATCCAGACATGATAAGATACATTGATGAGTTTGGACAAACCACAACTAGAATGCAGTGAAAAAAATGCT
TTATTTGTGAAATTTGTGATGCTATTGCTTTATTTGTAACCATTATAAGCTGCAATAAACAAGTTAACAA
CAACAATTGCATTCATTTTATGTTTCAGGTTCAGGGGGAGGTGTGGGAGGTTTTTTAAAGCAAGTAAAAC
CTCTACAAATGTGGTATGGCTGATTATGATCCTCTAGATCAGATCTCAGATTGTATCCAAAATATCATTT
TTTGTGTTTTAAAGATGAACAAAGGTCTCAGGGAATTGGAACGACATGAGGATGATTAATTAATAAAAAA
AAATTCATTTTTGGGTGAACTATCCCTAAAATCAAAGCAATTTGGGCATTTTTTTTCTAATTATTATGGA
GAACTTGCATCACAGCTCTTCCACTAGAAAATAAAACAAATTTCAGAAATACTGCAGAAATACTTTTGGA
CTTAATGTTAAATAACAATGTAAAAAGTTTTTCCAGGGCATCGTGGTGGTGCAGTGGGTAGCATTGTCGC
CTTACAGCAAGAAGGTCGCTGGTTCGAGACTTGGTTGGGTCATTTCTGTGTGGAGTTTGCATGTTCTCCC
CATGTTCGTGTGGGTTTCCTCCGGGTGCTCCAGTTTCACCTACAGCCCAAAGACATGCGCTATAGGTGAA
TTGGGTAAGCTAAATTGTCTAAAGTGAATGGTACTGTGGTGGGTGTTTCCCAGTGATGGGTTGCAGCTGC
AAGGGCATCCGCTGGATTTGTTTGTTGGCATAAGTTGGCAGTTCATTCAACTGTGGCAACCCCTGATTAA
TAAAGGGGCTAAGCCAAAAAGAAAATGAATGACTGAATGAAAGTGAATCCAGTTGTACATGCCTAGACAT
GTCCTCCACCCTTGCAAGATGTACACCCCAAGAAATGGAGCTGCATTTGAGGACAACAATAAGCCAAGCC
TGCAAATAAAAGACACCTCAACAGTTTTTATTCAAGCTACTCTTTATATCATCCGCGAGAATCCTTCAAA
AATCAACTAATTGTTTACACGATTTCATTCTTGACTAGACTCTGACATGATAAATGAAAAAATATATACA
CAAGCACACTAAATATTCTGAAATACAAGATTAATACTTTACGAAATTGCGCTCTTCATGATCTGGATGT
AACACTGGTACTTACAAGACACACACACACACAAATCTAATTGTCTAACTTTGGTTCATGAAATTTAGTT
GGCATTGCTAACAGCCATTGTCATGTTCGTCCATACTGCTGCTGCCGCTACTGTTGGAAGGTACTGGGGA
TCCGGAGGACAACAGCGGGTCGCTGCTGCCCACCGGAGACAGGGTGTTGTCCATAAGCATGTCCTCCAGC
TTGGTGGAGGCCTTGTTTGGGCTGTCGTAGACCCCCGGCTCGCCGTCCTCCGTGGGACTGTCATTGTAGC
TGATGGTGCCGTTGTTGAGGTCCAGAGTGGTAGGACGGGACATGTCAGGACTGGGAAGGTGTGGGTACAA
ATTGGATGTGCAGTCCCCCATCCCAGGCTCTTGTTTGATTGCTCGAGCCACTAACTCAGCGGAATAAAGG
CTGGAAGAAGCTACAACGGTGAGTCCATGAGCACGGGCTTGCATTTCAAGTTCCTGAATACGGAGCAGGA
GATGTCTGTTTGCGTGTTCTAGTCTCTTCTGTCTGTTTTCCAGCTCTTTTGCTTTCTGCTGCTCTTTCTG
CAATTTCCTAATGTAATCCACTGATGCTTTCAGGATGGTGCCTTTATTCCACCTCATGTCTGGATCATTT
GACTTGGGAATTAAAGTCCCCAGCTCCTTAATTCTGTCATTGATATTAAACCGCCTTCTTCGTTCAATGA
GGTTGTGGTTGTCCTTCTTTTGTCTCTCTTTTGCCAGGGCTCTGACTTCTGCTTCTACTGGAAAGCCATC
AGGTCTTTGATAAGAGTCAAACTTGCCACATGGTCCAGCTTTGTCCATTATGTGCATCATGCCCGGAGAT
GGAGTAACGGATAATTCCCTTTTGACGGCCGGCAGGCTTGAGGGGCAGGAGTTACTGATGGAAACTCCAG
CTGGAGGAAGAGCATGATTGCTGTACATGTCCAGCAGGTTTGCTGAAACTGGAATCGTGTTTGTCATTTG
AAGTCCTGCATCCATGAACCCAAGAATGTCATCACTGTAGCTTGATTCCAAACTTATAATGTCTTCAATT
ACATCGTCCATCTCTTTCTCACAGTTGAGGGTGAGAAGGGCCATAGGGCTGTTGGGAGCGCTGGCTCCGG
GTCCCGGGGTCATGCCGTGCTCGGCGGGCTGGCTGGGGCCGGGCCCTGTGCTGGCCTGTGGGCTCAGCTT
GGCTCCCAGTGCACTGGACAGGTAGTGCTTCACCTGCTGCCTCTGGCTCTGCTGGATGTGGTACTTCGAG
GGGGTTTCCAGGTGGGTCTGAACCTGGTAGTGACTGTACTCGAGCATCTCCAACATGTTCAACTATGTGT
TAGCTTCAAAAAAGTATTCCCTTTGTGAATTTAGGTGATGTGCAAGAACTGACCAGTCGTCTTGGCCAGC
TGAAGATGTCAATGCCAAAGAAAAGACACAAAATGTATTTAAGGGGGTGGGAGGGGATTGCTCTTCTCAT
ATTGTTTTTTTTACCCAAACGATGAATTTATGCCTTTATAAAGTTCATTTGACGTCACCGGTCCGATTCG
ACAAAAGCCTCTTTGAGACGATGGGTTACTAGTGTCTAAACTGAAACTGGCTTACGGCTAACTAACGTTT
CATCTTTAGTTCCACTCATCCTGCATAAAACATTGTTTGTTCTCAGCATCCGGCATACAATCACTAGCAC
TGTTGGTCTAAAAACAAGACAGTTTAAGATGGAGTTATCTCTGAAATGTTGAAGAGCAAAAGATAGGAAA
GAGAACTTTGTTGTCTGATGGGCCTTTGGTAATTGCATTTTTTTCTTAAGAGTTGAAATATTGTGCACAC
GTATGTAAGTGCGCACAAACAAAATCACAGACGTACAGTTCATATTCAGATTCATATTCATTTTTTTTTC
TACAATGATGCCTCATGTACATCATCTTATTATCTTACGTGTCATTTACAGTCAAAAAAAAACTAGCTGG
TTGAATAAAAGTAACTTTAAGTCAGAATTTGCCAGACGTATGAACACTTTGGGGCTTGATTGTAAGTCTT
TTTTTTTTTTTTGTTGTTGTTGGATGTACTGGCACAATTATCATCAGAGTAAATCAGTAACTGTTGTGCA
TTTGCACAGAAAGCATAGAAATGAACTGTAGTTAAAAAAGCTAACAATCATAAACAAAGTAGCATGTGCA
TATACTGTACTGAATTTTTTTTAAATAATAATTGACATAATCACTGGTTGTAATGTGTAAAAAATGAGTC
TGCCTTAACCCAACTTCCACTCTAAATTGTGTGTTGATGCTCATTTCCCAAAAGGGCTGAATTACGATAG
AAAAGATAAGTCAACAGTTTGTTGTCTCTGCATTGTTTGAGTTGACTACATCTTGAGCAAATGTAGCTAT
TGTAAAATGGGGATGAGTATGTGGTACAGAGAACCATCTCGTCAATGGAGTGGAAACTGCATTAACATAG
AGAGATAGAGAGAACAGCTGTGTCTAGGCATGGGGTATAAGATTCTGATGGTATGATAACCTTTGATAAA
AATATCACAGTTTGATGGTATTGTGATTGCCACTCTAAAATATATTATTTTTTTTAATGTCTTAGTAAAA
AACAAAAACTTTAAACATAATATATTTTATTTTGAGAAACATTGAAAAAATATTTTGGAACAGAAAACAT
GTCAAGCTTAATAATTTCAATGAATGATCGACTTCTGCTGTCTTCATTAGTTTCAAAAACAGATTTCTTT
ACAATTTAAAAAGCATTTTTGTATCTCTTTTCTGCTGAAAATGCTGTTGTCCTAAAAAACAAAAAAATAA
AAAATAAATAAAAAATCTTAAATATACCTTAGGAACGGTATAGCAGAAAATATTGGTGGTTTTAAACCCT
TGACTTTTTCAAACCGGGGTATACCTTGAAAACGGTTATCGTCCTATGCCTAGCTTTGTCAACAACCAAA
AAGCAACTTTATTAACATCTTAAGGCAAGTTTAAAGGCAACATCTAAAACAGAATGAACGGTTGGAGTTT
AGTGAAGTTTATTTATAAACTAATTTCGAGAGAATCACGTGCTTATGACTGACTACAGCTGGTCCCACAT
TAGCCTATGTATGATTCACCAATCAGACAATTCCTAACTCATCATAGGCCGCCAGAGTTCCTTTCATTTC
CTCGAAAGAGCGGCACAGCAGCCCAGTTGTTAGCACTGTTGCCTCAAAGCAAGAACGTCACTGGTCCAAG
TCTCTAACAGGCCAGTCCATGGTTCTGTGTGGAGTTTACATGTTGTCCTCGTGCTCATGTGGATATCCCC
TGGGTTCTCCGGTTTTCTCCTACAGTCCAAAAACTTGCGACATAGGTGAATTGAACAAAACCAAATTAGC
ATAGACAAGCTCCTAATCAGCAGAATATCTCTCCGTAGCAATCTCTTATTCGAGATCTGCGAAGATACGG
CCACGGGTGCTCTTGATCCTGTGGCTGATTTTGGACTGTGCTGCTCGCAGCTGCTGATGAATCACATACT
TCCTCCATTTTCTTCCACTGATTGACTGTTATAATTTCCCTAATTTCCAGGTCAAGGTGCTGTGCATTGT
GGTAATAGATGTGACATGACGTCACTTCCAAAGGACCAATGAACATGTCTGACCAATTTCATATAATGTG
AAAACGATTTTCATAGGCAGAATAAATAACATTTAAATTAAACTGGGCATCAGCGCAATTCAATTGGTTT
GGTAATAGCAAGGGAAAATAGAATGAAGTGATCTCCAAAAAATAAGTACTTTTTGACTGTAAATAAAATT
GTAAGGAGTAAAAAGTACTTTTTTTTCTAAAAAAATGTAATTAAGTAAAAGTAAAAGTATTGATTTTTAA
TTGTACTCAAGTAAAGTAAAAATCCCCAAAAATAATACTTAAGTACAGTAATCAAGTAAAATTACTCAAG
TACTTTACACCTCTGGTTCTTGACCCCCTACCTTCAGCAAGCCCAGCAGATCCACTAGTTCTAGAGCGGC
CGCCACCGCGGTGGAGCTCCAGCTTTTGTTCCCTTTAGTGAGGGTTAATTGCGCGCTTGGCGTAATCATG
GTCATAGCTGTTTCCTGTGTGAAATTGTTATCCGCTCACAATTCCACACAACATACGAGCCGGAAGCATA
AAGTGTAAAGCCTGGGGTGCCTAATGAGTGAGCTAACTCACATTAATTGCGTTGCGCTCACTGCCCGCTT
TCCAGTCGGGAAACCTGTCGTGCCAGCTGCATTAATGAATCGGCCAACGCGCGGGGAGAGGCGGTTTGCG
TATTGGGCGCTCTTCCGCTTCCTCGCTCACTGACTCGCTGCGCTCGGTCGTTCGGCTGCGGCGAGCGGTA
TCAGCTCACTCAAAGGCGGTAATACGGTTATCCACAGAATCAGGGGATAACGCAGGAAAGAACATGTGAG
CAAAAGGCCAGCAAAAGGCCAGGAACCGTAAAAAGGCCGCGTTGCTGGCGTTTTTCCATAGGCTCCGCCC
CCCTGACGAGCATCACAAAAATCGACGCTCAAGTCAGAGGTGGCGAAACCCGACAGGACTATAAAGATAC
CAGGCGTTTCCCCCTGGAAGCTCCCTCGTGCGCTCTCCTGTTCCGACCCTGCCGCTTACCGGATACCTGT
CCGCCTTTCTCCCTTCGGGAAGCGTGGCGCTTTCTCATAGCTCACGCTGTAGGTATCTCAGTTCGGTGTA
GGTCGTTCGCTCCAAGCTGGGCTGTGTGCACGAACCCCCCGTTCAGCCCGACCGCTGCGCCTTATCCGGT
AACTATCGTCTTGAGTCCAACCCGGTAAGACACGACTTATCGCCACTGGCAGCAGCCACTGGTAACAGGA
TTAGCAGAGCGAGGTATGTAGGCGGTGCTACAGAGTTCTTGAAGTGGTGGCCTAACTACGGCTACACTAG
AAGAACAGTATTTGGTATCTGCGCTCTGCTGAAGCCAGTTACCTTCGGAAAAAGAGTTGGTAGCTCTTGA
TCCGGCAAACAAACCACCGCTGGTAGCGGTGGTTTTTTTGTTTGCAAGCAGCAGATTACGCGCAGAAAAA
AAGGATCTCAAGAAGATCCTTTGATCTTTTCTACGGGGTCTGACGCTCAGTGGAACGAAAACTCACGTTA
AGGCATTTTGGTCATGAGATTATCAAAAAGGATCTTCACCTAGATCCTTTTAAATTAAAAATGAAGTTTT
AAATCAATCTAAAGTATATATGAGTAAACTTGGTCTGACAGTTACCAATGCTTAATCAGTGAGGCACCTA
TCTCAGCGATCTGTCTATTTCGTTCATCCATAGTTGCCTGACTCCCCGTCGTGTAGATAACTACGATACG
GGAGGGCTTACCATCTGGCCCCAGTGCTGCAATGATACCGCGAGACCCACGCTCACCGGCTCCAGATTTA
TCAGCAATAAACCAGCCAGCCGGAAGGGCCGAGCGCAGAAGTGGTCCTGCAACTTTATCCGCCTCCATCC
AGTCTATTAATTGTTGCCGGGAAGCTAGAGTAAGTAGTTCGCCAGTTAATAGTTTGCGCAACGTTGTTGC
CATTGCTACAGGCATCGTGGTGTCACGCTCGTCGTTTGGTATGGCTTCATTCAGCTCCGGTTCCCAACGA
TCAAGGCGAGTTACATGATCCCCCATGTTGTGCAAAAAAGCGGTTAGCTCCTTCGGTCCTCCGATCGTTG
TCAGAAGTAAGTTGGCCGCAGTGTTATCACTCATGGTTATGGCAGCACTGCATAATTCTCTTACTGTCAT
GCCATCCGTAAGATGCTTTTCTGTGACTGGTGAGTACTCAACCAAGTCATTCTGAGAATAGTGTATGCGG
CGACCGAGTTGCTCTTGCCCGGCGTCAATACGGGATAATACCGCGCCACATAGCAGAACTTTAAAAGTGC
TCATCATTGGAAAACGTTCTTCGGGGCGAAAACTCTCAAGGATCTTACCGCTGTTGAGATCCAGTTCGAT
GTAACCCACTCGTGCACCCAACTGATCTTCAGCATCTTTTACTTTCACCAGCGTTTCTGGGTGAGCAAAA
ACAGGAAGGCAAAATGCCGCAAAAAAGGGAATAAGGGCGACACGGAAATGTTGAATACTCATACTCTTCC
TTTTTCAATATTATTGAAGCATTTATCAGGGTTATTGTCTCATGAGCGGATACATATTTGAATGTATTTA
GAAAAATAAACAAATAGGGGTTCCGCGCACATTTCCCCGAAAAGTG
